>Addgene plasmid #155180 | pET303-colE1T | addgene full sequence | sequence record 310528 | Addgene NGS Result
TAATACGACTCACTATAGGGGAATTGTGAGCGGATAACAATTCCCCTCTAGTAATAATTTTGTTTAACTT
TAAGAAGGAGGTCTAGAATGGAAACCGCGGTAGCGTACTATAAAGATGGTGTTCCTTATGATGATAAGGG
ACAGGTAATTATTACTCTTTTGAATGGTACTCCTGACGGGAGTGGCTCTGGCGGCGGAGGTGGAAAAGGA
GGCAGTAAAAGTGAAAGTTCTGCAGCTATTCATGCAACTGCTAAATGGTCTACTGCTCAATTAAAGAAAA
CACAGGCAGAGCAGGCTGCCCGGGCAAAAGCTGCAGCGGAAGCACAGGCGAAAGCAAAGGCAAACAGGGA
TGCGCTGACTCAGCGCCTGAAGGATATCGTAAATGAGGCTCTTCGTCACAATGCCTCACGTACGCCTTCA
GCAACAGAGCTTGCTCATGCTAATAATGCAGCTATGCAGGCGGAAGACGAGCGTTTGCGCCTTGCGAAAG
CAGAAGAAAAAGCCCGTAAAGAAGCGGAAGCAGCAGAAAAGGCTTTTCAGGAAGCAGAACAACGACGTAA
AGAGATTGAACGGGAGAAGGCTGAAACAGAACGCCAGTTGAAACTGGCTGAAGCTGAAGAGAAACGACTG
GCTGCATTGAGTGAAGAAGCTAAAGCTCTCGAGCACCACCACCACCACCACTGAGATCCGGCTGCTAACA
AAGCCCGAAAGGAAGCTGAGTTGGCTGCTGCCACCGCTGAGCAATAACTAGCATAACCCCTTGGGGCCTC
TAAACGGGTCTTGAGGGGTTTTTTGCTGAAAGGAGGAACTATATCCGGATTGGCGAATGGG
[124 nt withheld, positions 832-955]
C
[91 nt withheld, positions 957-1047]
A
[49 nt withheld, positions 1049-1097]
CCTTTGACGTTGGAGTCCACGTTCTTT
[37 nt withheld, positions 1125-1161]
ACCATATCTCGGTCTATTCTTTTGATTTATAAGGGATTTTGCCGATTTCGGCCTATTGGTTAAAAAATGA
GCTGATTTAACAAAAATTTAACGCGAATTTTAACAAAATATTAACGCTTACAATTTAGGTGGCACTTTTC
GGGGAAATGTGCGCGGAACCCCTATTTGTTTATTTTTCTAAATACATTCAAATATGTATCCGCTCATGAG
ACAATAACCCTGATAAATGCTTCAATAATATTGAAAAAGGAAGAGTATGAGTATTCAACATTTCCGTGTC
GCCCTTATTCCCTTTTTTGCGGCATTTTGCCTTCCTGTTTTTGCTCACCCAGAAACGCTGGTGAAAGTAA
AAGATGCTGAAGATCAGTTGGGTGCACGAGTGGGTTACATCGAACTGGATCTCAACAGCGGTAAGATCCT
TGAGAGTTTTCGCCCCGAAGAACGTTTTCCAATGATGAGCACTTTTAAAGTTCTGCTATGTGGCGCGGTA
TTATCCCGTATTGACGCCGGGCAAGAGCAACTCGGTCGCCGCATACACTATTCTCAGAATGACTTGGTTG
AGTACTCACCAGTCACAGAAAAGCATCTTACGGATGGCATGACAGTAAGAGAATTATGCAGTGCTGCCAT
AACCATGAGTGATAACACTGCGGCCAACTTACTTCTGACAACGATCGGAGGACCGAAGGAGCTAACCGCT
TTTTTGCACAACATGGGGGATCATGTAACTCGCCTTGATCGTTGGGAACCGGAGCTGAATGAAGCCATAC
CAAACGACGAGCGTGACACCACGATGCCTGCAGCAATGGCAACAACGTTGCGCAAACTATTAACTGGCGA
ACTACTTACTCTAGCTTCCCGGCAACAATTAATAGACTGGATGGAGGCGGATAAAGTTGCAGGACCACTT
CTGCGCTCGGCCCTTCCGGCTGGCTGGTTTATTGCTGATAAATCTGGAGCCGGTGAGCGTGGGTCTCGCG
GTATCATTGCAGCACTGGGGCCAGATGGTAAGCCCTCCCGTATCGTAGTTATCTACACGACGGGGAGTCA
GGCAACTATGGATGAACGAAATAGACAGATCGCTGAGATAGGTGCCTCACTGATTAAGCATTGGTAACTG
TCAGACCAAGTTTACTCATATATACTTTAGATTGATTTAAAACTTCATTTTTAATTTAAAAGGATCTAGG
TGAAGATCCTTTTTGATAATCTCATGACCAAAATCCCTTAACGTGAGTTTTCGTTCCACTGAGCGTCAGA
CCCCGTAGAAAAGATCAAAGGATCTTCTTGAGATCCTTTTTTTCTGCGCGTAATCTGCTGCTTGCAAACA
AAAAAACCACCGCTACCAGCGGTGGTTTGTTTGCCGGATCAAGAGCTACCAACTCTTTTTCCGAAGGTAA
CTGGCTTCAGCAGAGCGCAGATACCAAATACTGTCCTTCTAGTGTAGCCGTAGTTAGGCCACCACTTCAA
GAACTCTGTAGCACCGCCTACATACCTCGCTCTGCTAATCCTGTTACCAGTGGCTGCTGCCAGTGGCGAT
AAGTCGTGTCTTACCGGGTTGGACTCAAGACGATAGTTACCGGATAAGGCGCAGCGGTCGGGCTGAACGG
GGGGTTCGTGCACACAGCCCAGCTTGGAGCGAACGACCTACACCGAACTGAGATACCTACAGCGTGAGCT
ATGAGAAAGCGCCACGCTTCCCGAAGGGAGAAAGGCGGACAGGTATCCGGTAAGCGGCAGGGTCGGAACA
GGAGAGCGCACGAGGGAGCTTCCAGGGGGAAACGCCTGGTATCTTTATAGTCCTGTCGGGTTTCGCCACC
TCTGACTTGAGCGTCGATTTTTGTGATGCTCGTCAGGGGGGCGGAGCCTATGGAAAAACGCCAGCAACGC
GGCCTTTTTACGGTTCCTGGCCTTTTGCTGGCCTTTTGCTCACATGTTCTTTCCTGCGTTATCCCCTGAT
TCTGTGGATAACCGTATTACCGCCTTTGAGTGAGCTGATACCGCTCGCCGCAGCCGAACGACCGAGCGCA
GCGAGTCAGTGAGCGAGGAAGCGGAAGAGCGCCTGATGCGGTATTTTCTCCTTACGCATCTGTGCGGTAT
TTCACACCGCAATGGTGCACTCTCAGTACAATCTGCTCTGATGCCGCATAGTTAAGCCAGTATACACTCC
GCTATCGCTACGTGACTGGGTCATGGCTGCGCCCCGACACCCGCCAACACCCGCTGACGCGCCCTGACGG
GCTTGTCTGCTCCCGGCATCCGCTTACAGACAAGCTGTGACCGTCTCCGGGAGCTGCATGTGTCAGAGGT
TTTCACCGTCATCACCGAAACGCGCGAGGCAGCTGCGGTAAAGCTCATCAGCGTGGTCGTGAAGCGATTC
ACAGATGTCTGCCTGTTCATCCGCGTCCAGCTCGTTGAGTTTCTCCAGAAGCGTTAATGTCTGGCTTCTG
ATAAAGCGGGCCATGTTAAGGGCGGTTTTTTCCTGTTTGGTCACTGATGCCTCCGTGTAAGGGGGATTTC
TGTTCATGGGGGTAATGATACCGATGAAACGAGAGAGGATGCTCACGATACGGGTTACTGATGATGAACA
TGCCCGGTTACTGGAACGTTGTGAGGGTAAACAACTGGCGGTATGGATGCGGCGGGACCAGAGAAAAATC
ACTCAGGGTCAATGCCAGCGCTTCGTTAATACAGATGTAGGTGTTCCACAGGGTAGCCAGCAGCATCCTG
CGATGCAGATCCGGAACATAATGGTGCAGGGCGCTGACTTCCGCGTTTCCAGACTTTACGAAACACGGAA
ACCGAAGACCATTCATGTTGTTGCTCAGGTCGCAGACGTTTTGCAGCAGCAGTCGCTTCACGTTCGCTCG
CGTATCGGTGATTCATTCTGCTAACCAGTAAGGCAACCCCGCCAGCCTAGCCGGGTCCTCAACGACAGGA
GCACGATCATGCGCACCCGTGGGGCCGCCATGCCGGCGATAATGGCCTGCTTCTCGCCGAAACGTTTGGT
GGCGGGACCAGTGACGAAGGCTTGAGCGAGGGCGTGCAAGATTCCGAATACCGCAAGCGACAGGCCGATC
ATCGTCGCGCTCCAGCGAAAGCGGTCCTCGCCGAAAATGACCCAGAGCGCTGCCGGCACCTGTCCTACGA
GTTGCATGATAAAGAAGACAGTCATAAGTGCGGCGACGATAGTCATGCCCCGCGCCCACCGGAAGGAGCT
GACTGGGTTGAAGGCTCTCAAGGGCATCGGTCGAGATCCCGGTGCCTAATGAGTGAGCTAACTTACATTA
ATTGCGTTGCGCTCACTGCCCGCTTTCCAGTCGGGAAACCTGTCGTGCCAGCTGCATTAATGAATCGGCC
AACGCGCGGGGAGAGGCGGTTTGCGTATTGGGCGCCAGGGTGGTTTTTCTTTTCACCAGTGAGACGGGCA
ACAGCTGATTGCCCTTCACCGCCTGGCCCTGAGAGAGTTGCAGCAAGCGGTCCACGCTGGTTTGCCCCAG
CAGGCGAAAATCCTGTTTGATGGTGGTTAACGGCGGGATATAACATGAGCTGTCTTCGGTATCGTCGTAT
CCCACTACCGAGATATCCGCACCAACGCGCAGCCCGGACTCGGTAATGGCGCGCATTGCGCCCAGCGCCA
TCTGATCGTTGGCAACCAGCATCGCAGTGGGAACGATGCCCTCATTCAGCATTTGCATGGTTTGTTGAAA
ACCGGACATGGCACTCCAGTCGCCTTCCCGTTCCGCTATCGGCTGAATTTGATTGCGAGTGAGATATTTA
TGCCAGCCAGCCAGACGCAGACGCGCCGAGACAGAACTTAATGGGCCCGCTAACAGCGCGATTTGCTGGT
GACCCAATGCGACCAGATGCTCCACGCCCAGTCGCGTACCGTCTTCATGGGAGAAAATAATACTGTTGAT
GGGTGTCTGGTCAGAGACATCAAGAAATAACGCCGGAACATTAGTGCAGGCAGCTTCCACAGCAATGGCA
TCCTGGTCATCCAGCGGATAGTTAATAATCAGCCCACTGACGCGTTGCGCGAGAAGATTGTGCACCGCCG
CTTTACAGGCTTCGACGCCGCTTCGTTCTACCATCGACACCACCACGCTGGCACCCAGTTGATCGGCGCG
AGATTTAATCGCCGCGACAATTTGCGACGGCGCGTGCAGGGCCAGACTGGAGGTGGCAACGCCAATCAGC
AACGACTGTTTGCCCGCCAGTTGTTGTGCCACGCGGTTGGGAATGTAATTCAGCTCCGCCATCGCCGCTT
CCACTTTTTCCCGCGTTTTCGCAGAAACGTGGCTGGCCTGGTTCACCACGCGGGAAACGGTCTGATAAGA
GACACCGGCATACTCTGCGACATCGTATAACGTTACTGGTTTCACATTCACCACCCTGAATTGACTCTCT
TCCGGGCGCTATCATGCCATACCGCGAAAGGTTTTGCGCCATTCGATGGTGTCCGGGATCTCGACGCTCT
CCCTTATGCGACTCCTGCATTAGGAAGCAGCCCAGTAGTAGGTTGAGGCCGTTGAGCACCGCCGCCGCAA
GGAATGGTGCATGCAAGGAGATGGCGCCCAACAGTCCCCCGGCCACGGGGCCTGCCACCATACCCACGCC
GAAACAAGCGCTCATGAGCCCGAAGTGGCGAGCCCGATCTTCCCCATCGGTGATGTCGGCGATATAGGCG
CCAGCAACCGCACCTGTGGCGCCGGTGATGCCGGCCACGATGCGTCCGGCGTAGAGGATCGAGATCGATC
TCGATCCCGCGAAAT
Features (pLannotate 1.2.2; 19 found; start..end, strand, type, name):
      1..19      +  promoter       T7 promoter: promoter for bacteriophage T7 RNA polymerase
     20..44      +  protein_bind   lac operator: The lac repressor binds to the lac operator to inhibit transcription in E. coli. This inhibition can be relieved by adding lactose or isopropyl-β-D-thiogalactopyranoside (IPTG). lac repressor encoded by lacI
     60..80      +  RBS            RBS: efficient ribosome binding site from bacteriophage T7 gene 10 (Olins and Rangwala, 1989)
     88..663     +  CDS            cea (fragment): CEA1_ECOLX - Experimental evidence at protein level: Swiss-Prot protein existence level 1. Colicins are polypeptide toxins produced by and active against E.coli and closely related bacteria. From Escherichia coli.
    664..681     +  CDS            9xHis (fragment): 9xHis affinity tag
    691..740     +  CDS            SET1 (fragment): solubility-enhancement tag derived from T7 phage gene 10B
    748..795     +  terminator     T7 terminator: transcription terminator for bacteriophage T7 RNA polymerase
    832..1287    +  rep_origin     f1 ori (sequence partly withheld): f1 bacteriophage origin of replication; arrow indicates direction of (+) strand synthesis
   1313..1417    +  promoter       AmpR promoter: bla
   1418..2278    +  CDS            AmpR: β-lactamase; bla; confers resistance to ampicillin, carbenicillin, and related antibiotics
   2449..3037    +  rep_origin     ori: high-copy-number ColE1/pMB1/pBR322/pUC origin of replication
   3223..3362    -  misc_feature   bom: basis of mobility region from pBR322
   3464..3655    -  CDS            rop: Rop protein, which maintains plasmids at low copy number; rop
   3672..4052    +  CDS            YPB1_ECOLX: Protein predicted: Swiss-Prot protein existence level 4. From Escherichia coli.
   4124..4415    -  CDS            TcR (fragment): tetracycline efflux protein; tet; confers resistance to tetracycline
   4430..4451    -  protein_bind   CAP binding site: CAP binding activates transcription in the presence of cAMP. E. coli catabolite activator protein
   4464..5546    -  CDS            lacI: lac repressor; lacI; The lac repressor binds to the lac operator to inhibit transcription in E. coli. This inhibition can be relieved by adding lactose or isopropyl-β-D-thiogalactopyranoside (IPTG).
   5547..5624    -  promoter       lacI promoter: lacI
   5632..5911    -  CDS            TcR (fragment): tetracycline efflux protein; tet; confers resistance to tetracycline
