[The description below was written by a language model from this plasmid's Addgene catalogue record and pLannotate feature annotations shown in this document.]
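Description:
pET303-colE1T is a bacterial expression plasmid built on the Invitrogen pET303 backbone that produces a truncated form of colicin E1 from E. coli, comprising residues 1–190, with a C-terminal six-histidine tag supplied by the backbone. The insert of about 0.6 kb was introduced by Gibson cloning, giving a plasmid of roughly 5.9 kb. It replicates in E. coli from a ColE1/pMB1-type origin accompanied by the rop gene and the pBR322 bom region. This arrangement keeps copy number low, in agreement with the catalogue entry. Selection is by ampicillin through the β-lactamase gene and its own promoter. An f1 phage origin is also present, along with leftover fragments of a tetracycline resistance gene that are backbone remnants and not functional markers.

Expression follows the standard pET design. A T7 promoter is immediately followed by a lac operator and the phage T7 gene 10 ribosome binding site, then the colicin fragment (annotated as a partial cea coding sequence), the histidine codons and a T7 terminator. The automated annotation labels the tag as a fragment of a 9xHis tag, but its length matches the recorded 6xHis. A short downstream hit to a T7 gene 10-derived solubility tag is probably backbone sequence, not part of the expressed protein. The plasmid-borne lacI gene supplies repressor, so transcription stays off until IPTG is added in a host expressing T7 RNA polymerase. The His tag allows metal-affinity purification. According to the associated publication title, the construct comes from work on how colicin E1 binds and plugs the outer-membrane channel TolC.
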