Addgene plasmid #155180: pET303-colE1T
Purpose: Expresses colicin E1 residues 1-190
Depositing lab: Joanna Slusky. Depositing organization: University of Kansas. Publication: Colicin E1 opens its hinge to plug TolC. Budiardjo SJ, Stevens JJ, Calkins AL, Ikujuni AP, Wimalasena VK, Firlar E, Case DA, Biteen JS, Kaelber JT, Slusky JSG. Elife. 2022 Feb 24;11. pii: 73297. doi: 10.7554/eLife.73297. PubMed 35199644.
Backbone
  Vector backbone: pET303
  Backbone manufacturer: Invitrogen
  Backbone size w/o insert (bp): 5343
  Total vector size (bp): 5937
  Vector type: Bacterial Expression
Growth in bacteria
  Bacterial resistance: Ampicillin, 100 μg/mL
  Growth temperature: 37°C
  Growth strain: DH5alpha
  Copy number: Low Copy
Gene/Insert
  Gene/Insert name: colicin E1 residues 1-190
  Species: E. coli
  Insert size (bp): 594
  Mutation: truncation of colicin E1 including 1-190
  GenBank ID: AAA59418.1
  Promoter: T7
  Tag / fusion protein: C-terminal 6x Histidine tag (C terminal on backbone)
  Cloning method: Gibson Cloning
  Sequencing primers: 5′ TAATACGACTCACTATAGGG; 3′ GCTAGTTATTGCTCAGCGG
Terms and licenses: Academic/Nonprofit Terms; Industry Terms: Not Available to Industry
Depositor comments: Please visit https://doi.org/10.1101/692251 for bioRxiv preprint.
How to cite: pET303-colE1T was a gift from Joanna Slusky (Addgene plasmid # 155180 ; http://n2t.net/addgene:155180 ; RRID:Addgene_155180)
